Addgene plasmid #51644: G6B-bio-His
Purpose: Expresses full-length Protein G6b precursor ectodomain in mammalian cells. C-terminal rat Cd4d3+4 tag, biotinylation sequence and His tag.
Depositing lab: Gavin Wright. Depositing organization: Wellcome Sanger Institute. Publication: A human platelet receptor protein microarray identifies FcepsilonR1alpha as an activating PEAR1 ligand. Sun Y, Vandenbriele C, Kauskot A, Verhamme P, Hoylaerts MF, Wright GJ. Mol Cell Proteomics. 2015 Feb 23. pii: mcp.M114.046946. 10.1074/mcp.M114.046946 PubMed 25713122.
Backbone
  Vector backbone: pTT3
  Backbone manufacturer: Yves Durocher, NRC
  Backbone size w/o insert (bp): 6618
  Total vector size (bp): 7061
  Modifications to backbone: Rat CD4 d3+4, enzymatic biotinylation sequence, linker and His tag (CD4d3+4-BioLHis).
  Vector type: Mammalian Expression
Growth in bacteria
  Bacterial resistance: Ampicillin, 100 μg/mL
  Growth temperature: 37°C
  Growth strain: Top10
  Copy number: High Copy
Gene/Insert
  Gene/Insert name: G6B (alt name: Protein G6b precursor)
  Species: H. sapiens (human)
  Insert size (bp): 443
  Entrez Gene: MPIG6B (a.k.a. C6orf25, G6b, G6b-B, NG31, THAMY)
  Promoter: CMV
  Tag / fusion protein: rat CD4 d3+4 (C terminal on backbone); enzymatic biotinylation sequence (C terminal on backbone); His tag (C terminal on backbone)
  Cloning method: Restriction Enzyme; 5′ cloning site NotI (not destroyed); 3′ cloning site AscI (not destroyed)
  Sequencing primers: 5′ CMV-fwd
Resource information
  A portion of this plasmid was derived from a plasmid made by: Insert was chemically synthesised.
Terms and licenses: Academic/Nonprofit Terms; Industry Terms: Not Available to Industry
Depositor comments: Article ref 10
How to cite: G6B-bio-His was a gift from Gavin Wright (Addgene plasmid # 51644 ; http://n2t.net/addgene:51644 ; RRID:Addgene_51644)
