[The description below was written by a language model from this plasmid's Addgene catalogue record and pLannotate feature annotations shown in this document.]
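Description:
G6B-bio-His is a mammalian expression plasmid built on the pTT3 backbone for producing the soluble ectodomain of the human platelet receptor G6b (MPIG6B, also known as C6orf25) as a secreted, tagged recombinant protein. It is maintained in E. coli through a high-copy ColE1/pUC-type origin and an ampicillin resistance gene (β-lactamase). It also carries a fragment of the Epstein-Barr virus oriP, which in pTT-type vectors supports episomal retention and enhanced transient expression in cells that supply EBNA1. Short remnants of lac regulatory elements and other bacterial sequences appear in the annotation as backbone leftovers and have no evident role in expression.

Expression is driven by the CMV immediate-early enhancer and promoter. These are followed by adenovirus-derived leader and splice sequences and a chimeric intron fragment; an annotated reverse-strand adenoviral terminal protein fragment most likely just reflects this adenoviral leader region. The cassette ends in a rabbit β-globin polyadenylation signal. The chemically synthesised G6b ectodomain, about 440 bp, sits between retained NotI and AscI sites. The annotation also detects a partial mouse immunoglobulin heavy-chain signal sequence just upstream of the insert. The insert is fused in frame at its C terminus to backbone-encoded rat CD4 domains 3 and 4, a peptide sequence for enzymatic biotinylation, a linker and a His tag. The feature table marks the CD4 portion, which spans the plasmid's numbering origin, but does not separately annotate the biotinylation sequence or His tag.

This tag arrangement allows purification through the His tag, antibody detection through the CD4 domains, and oriented capture on streptavidin surfaces once the protein is biotinylated. The associated publication used such ectodomains in a human platelet receptor protein microarray to screen for extracellular receptor–ligand interactions.
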