Features (pLannotate 1.2.2; 19 found; start..end, strand, type, name):
    713..768     +  polyA_signal   β-globin poly(A) signal: rabbit β-globin polyadenylation signal (Gil and Proudfoot, 1987)
   1282..2963    -  rep_origin     oriP (fragment): Epstein-Barr virus oriP replication origin (Yates et al., 2000)
   3090..3194    +  promoter       AmpR promoter: bla
   3195..4055    +  CDS            AmpR: β-lactamase; bla; confers resistance to ampicillin, carbenicillin, and related antibiotics
   4226..4814    +  rep_origin     ori: high-copy-number ColE1/pMB1/pBR322/pUC origin of replication
   4997..5089    +  CDS            lacI (fragment): lac repressor; lacI; The lac repressor binds to the lac operator to inhibit transcription in E. coli. This inhibition can be relieved by adding lactose or isopropyl-β-D-thiogalactopyranoside (IPTG).
   5102..5123    +  protein_bind   CAP binding site: CAP binding activates transcription in the presence of cAMP. E. coli catabolite activator protein
   5138..5168    +  promoter       lac promoter: promoter for the E. coli lac operon
   5176..5192    +  protein_bind   lac operator: The lac repressor binds to the lac operator to inhibit transcription in E. coli. This inhibition can be relieved by adding lactose or isopropyl-β-D-thiogalactopyranoside (IPTG). lac repressor encoded by lacI
   5262..5278    +  promoter       tet promoter (fragment): E. coli promoter for tetracycline efflux protein gene
   5288..5313    -  CDS            bla(M) (fragment): β-lactamase lacking the signal sequence; bla(M); allows cytosolic expression of β-lactamase
   5487..5866    +  enhancer       CMV enhancer: human cytomegalovirus immediate early enhancer
   5868..6067    +  promoter       CMV promoter: human cytomegalovirus (CMV) immediate early promoter
   6135..6173    +  misc_feature   Ad SA (fragment): adenovirus major late transcript splice acceptor (Friedrich and Soriano, 1991)
   6206..6415    -  CDS            PTP (fragment): TERM_ADE02 - Experimental evidence at protein level: Swiss-Prot protein existence level 1. Protein covalently bound to the viral DNA that acts as a primer for viral genomic replication by DNA strand displacement. Assembles on the viral origin of replication in an initiation complex with viral polymerase, DBP, host NFIA and host POU2F1/OCT1. During initiation, the polymerase covalently couples the first dCTP with Ser- 580 of pTP. The terminal protein stimulates the template activity over 20 fold compared to protein-free templates. Neo-synthesized viral genomes are linked to two preterminal prot
   6446..6535    +  intron         chimeric intron (fragment): chimera between introns from adenovirus and immunoglobulin heavy chain genes
   6554..6600    +  CDS            IgH signal sequence (fragment): signal sequence from the mouse immunoglobulin heavy chain variable region
   6631..7053    +  CDS            MPIG6B (fragment): G6B_HUMAN - Also known as C6orf25 From Homo sapiens (Human).
   7054..553     +  CDS            Cd4 (fragment) (across the origin): CD4_RAT - Experimental evidence at protein level: Swiss-Prot protein existence level 1. Integral membrane glycoprotein that plays an essential role in the immune response and serves multiple functions in responses against both external and internal offenses. In T-cells, functions primarily as a coreceptor for MHC class II molecule:peptide complex. The antigens presented by class II peptides are derived from extracellular proteins while class I peptides are derived from cytosolic proteins. Interacts simultaneously with the T-cell receptor (TCR) and the MHC class II presented by antigen presenti
>Addgene plasmid #51644 | G6B-bio-His | depositor full sequence | sequence record 78966 | G6B-bio-His sequence 7061 bps
GTCGACCTCCATCACGGCCTATAAGAGTGAGGGGGAGTCAGCGGAGTTCTCCTTCCCACTCAACCTTGGA
GAGGAAAGCCTGCAGGGAGAGTTGAGATGGAAGGCAGAGAAGGCTCCTTCTTCCCAGTCCTGGATCACCT
TCTCCCTAAAGAACCAAAAGGTGTCTGTGCAGAAGTCTACTAGCAACCCCAAGTTCCAGCTGTCCGAAAC
GCTCCCACTCACCCTTCAGATACCCCAGGTCTCCCTTCAGTTTGCTGGTTCTGGCAACCTGACCCTGACT
CTGGACAGAGGGATACTGTATCAGGAAGTGAACCTGGTGGTGATGAAAGTGACTCAGCCCGACAGCAACA
CTTTGACCTGTGAGGTGATGGGACCCACCTCACCCAAGATGAGACTGATCTTGAAGCAGGAGAATCAGGA
GGCCAGGGTCTCCAGGCAGGAGAAAGTGATTCAAGTGCAGGCCCCTGAAGCAGGGGTGTGGCAATGTCTA
CTGAGTGAAGGTGAAGAGGTCAAGATGGACTCCAAGATCCAGGTTTTATCCAAAGGGTTGAATTCCGGCA
GCCTGCACCACATCCTGGACGCCCAGAAGATGCTGTGGAACCACAGGGACAGGAACCTGCCTCCTCTGGC
CCCTCTGGGCCCCCACCACCATCACCACCATTGAGTCTAGACACGTGATTAATTAAGGATCCCCCGACCT
CGACCTCTGGCTAATAAAGGAAATTTATTTTCATTGCAATAGTGTGTTGGAATTTTTTGTGTCTCTCACT
CGGAAGGACATATGGGAGGGCAAATCATTTGGTCGAGATCCCTCGGAGATCTCTAGCTAGAGGATCGATC
CCCGCCCCGGACGAACTAAACCTGACTACGACATCTCTGCCCCTTCTTCGCGGGGCAGTGCATGTAATCC
CTTCAGTTGGTTGGTACAACTTGCCAACTGGGCCCTGTTCCACATGTGACACGGGGGGGGACCAAACACA
AAGGGGTTCTCTGACTGTAGTTGACATCCTTATAAATGGATGTGCACATTTGCCAACACTGAGTGGCTTT
CATCCTGGAGCAGACTTTGCAGTCTGTGGACTGCAACACAACATTGCCTTTATGTGTAACTCTTGGCTGA
AGCTCTTACACCAATGCTGGGGGACATGTACCTCCCAGGGGCCCAGGAAGACTACGGGAGGCTACACCAA
CGTCAATCAGAGGGGCCTGTGTAGCTACCGATAAGCGGACCCTCAAGAGGGCATTAGCAATAGTGTTTAT
AAGGCCCCCTTGTTAACCCTAAACGGGTAGCATATGCTTCCCGGGTAGTAGTATATACTATCCAGACTAA
CCCTAATTCAATAGCATATGTTACCCAACGGGAAGCATATGCTATCGAATTAGGGTTAGTAAAAGGGTCC
TAAGGAACAGCGATATCTCCCACCCCATGAGCTGTCACGGTTTTATTTACATGGGGTCAGGATTCCACGA
GGGTAGTGAACCATTTTAGTCACAAGGGCAGTGGCTGAAGATCAAGGAGCGGGCAGTGAACTCTCCTGAA
TCTTCGCCTGCTTCTTCATTCTCCTTCGTTTAGCTAATAGAATAACTGCTGAGTTGTGAACAGTAAGGTG
TATGTGAGGTGCTCGAAAACAAGGTTTCAGGTGACGCCCCCAGAATAAAATTTGGACGGGGGGTTCAGTG
GTGGCATTGTGCTATGACACCAATATAACCCTCACAAACCCCTTGGGCAATAAATACTAGTGTAGGAATG
AAACATTCTGAATATCTTTAACAATAGAAATCCATGGGGTGGGGACAAGCCGTAAAGACTGGATGTCCAT
CTCACACGAATTTATGGCTATGGGCAACACATAATCCTAGTGCAATATGATACTGGGGTTATTAAGATGT
GTCCCAGGCAGGGACCAAGACAGGTGAACCATGTTGTTACACTCTATTTGTAACAAGGGGAAAGAGAGTG
GACGCCGACAGCAGCGGACTCCACTGGTTGTCTCTAACACCCCCGAAAATTAAACGGGGCTCCACGCCAA
TGGGGCCCATAAACAAAGACAAGTGGCCACTCTTTTTTTTGAAATTGTGGAGTGGGGGCACGCGTCAGCC
CCCACACGCCGCCCTGCGGTTTTGGACTGTAAAATAAGGGTGTAATAACTTGGCTGATTGTAACCCCGCT
AACCACTGCGGTCAAACCACTTGCCCACAAAACCACTAATGGCACCCCGGGGAATACCTGCATAAGTAGG
TGGGCGGGCCAAGATAGGGGCGCGATTGCTGCGATCTGGAGGACAAATTACACACACTTGCGCCTGAGCG
CCAAGCACAGGGTTGTTGGTCCTCATATTCACGAGGTCGCTGAGAGCACGGTGGGCTAATGTTGCCATGG
GTAGCATATACTACCCAAATATCTGGATAGCATATGCTATCCTAATCTATATCTGGGTAGCATAGGCTAT
CCTAATCTATATCTGGGTAGCATATGCTATCCTAATCTATATCTGGGTAGTATATGCTATCCTAATTTAT
ATCTGGGTAGCATAGGCTATCCTAATCTATATCTGGGTAGCATATGCTATCCTAATCTATATCTGGGTAG
TATATGCTATCCTAATCTGTATCCGGGTAGCATATGCTATCCTAATAGAGATTAGGGTAGTATATGCTAT
CCTAATTTATATCTGGGTAGCATATACTACCCAAATATCTGGATAGCATATGCTATCCTAATCTATATCT
GGGTAGCATATGCTATCCTAATCTATATCTGGGTAGCATAGGCTATCCTAATCTATATCTGGGTAGCATA
TGCTATCCTAATCTATATCTGGGTAGTATATGCTATCCTAATTTATATCTGGGTAGCATAGGCTATCCTA
ATCTATATCTGGGTAGCATATGCTATCCTAATCTATATCTGGGTAGTATATGCTATCCTAATCTGTATCC
GGGTAGCATATGCTATCCTCATGATAAGCTGTCAAACATGAGAATTTTCTTGAAGACGAAAGGGCCTCGT
GATACGCCTATTTTTATAGGTTAATGTCATGATAATAATGGTTTCTTAGACGTCAGGTGGCACTTTTCGG
GGAAATGTGCGCGGAACCCCTATTTGTTTATTTTTCTAAATACATTCAAATATGTATCCGCTCATGAGAC
AATAACCCTGATAAATGCTTCAATAATATTGAAAAAGGAAGAGTATGAGTATTCAACATTTCCGTGTCGC
CCTTATTCCCTTTTTTGCGGCATTTTGCCTTCCTGTTTTTGCTCACCCAGAAACGCTGGTGAAAGTAAAA
GATGCTGAAGATCAGTTGGGTGCACGAGTGGGTTACATCGAACTGGATCTCAACAGCGGTAAGATCCTTG
AGAGTTTTCGCCCCGAAGAACGTTTTCCAATGATGAGCACTTTTAAAGTTCTGCTATGTGGCGCGGTATT
ATCCCGTGTTGACGCCGGGCAAGAGCAACTCGGTCGCCGCATACACTATTCTCAGAATGACTTGGTTGAG
TACTCACCAGTCACAGAAAAGCATCTTACGGATGGCATGACAGTAAGAGAATTATGCAGTGCTGCCATAA
CCATGAGTGATAACACTGCGGCCAACTTACTTCTGACAACGATCGGAGGACCGAAGGAGCTAACCGCTTT
TTTGCACAACATGGGGGATCATGTAACTCGCCTTGATCGTTGGGAACCGGAGCTGAATGAAGCCATACCA
AACGACGAGCGTGACACCACGATGCCTGCAGCAATGGCAACAACGTTGCGCAAACTATTAACTGGCGAAC
TACTTACTCTAGCTTCCCGGCAACAATTAATAGACTGGATGGAGGCGGATAAAGTTGCAGGACCACTTCT
GCGCTCGGCCCTTCCGGCTGGCTGGTTTATTGCTGATAAATCTGGAGCCGGTGAGCGTGGGTCTCGCGGT
ATCATTGCAGCACTGGGGCCAGATGGTAAGCCCTCCCGTATCGTAGTTATCTACACGACGGGGAGTCAGG
CAACTATGGATGAACGAAATAGACAGATCGCTGAGATAGGTGCCTCACTGATTAAGCATTGGTAACTGTC
AGACCAAGTTTACTCATATATACTTTAGATTGATTTAAAACTTCATTTTTAATTTAAAAGGATCTAGGTG
AAGATCCTTTTTGATAATCTCATGACCAAAATCCCTTAACGTGAGTTTTCGTTCCACTGAGCGTCAGACC
CCGTAGAAAAGATCAAAGGATCTTCTTGAGATCCTTTTTTTCTGCGCGTAATCTGCTGCTTGCAAACAAA
AAAACCACCGCTACCAGCGGTGGTTTGTTTGCCGGATCAAGAGCTACCAACTCTTTTTCCGAAGGTAACT
GGCTTCAGCAGAGCGCAGATACCAAATACTGTTCTTCTAGTGTAGCCGTAGTTAGGCCACCACTTCAAGA
ACTCTGTAGCACCGCCTACATACCTCGCTCTGCTAATCCTGTTACCAGTGGCTGCTGCCAGTGGCGATAA
GTCGTGTCTTACCGGGTTGGACTCAAGACGATAGTTACCGGATAAGGCGCAGCGGTCGGGCTGAACGGGG
GGTTCGTGCACACAGCCCAGCTTGGAGCGAACGACCTACACCGAACTGAGATACCTACAGCGTGAGCTAT
GAGAAAGCGCCACGCTTCCCGAAGGGAGAAAGGCGGACAGGTATCCGGTAAGCGGCAGGGTCGGAACAGG
AGAGCGCACGAGGGAGCTTCCAGGGGGAAACGCCTGGTATCTTTATAGTCCTGTCGGGTTTCGCCACCTC
TGACTTGAGCGTCGATTTTTGTGATGCTCGTCAGGGGGGCGGAGCCTATGGAAAAACGCCAGCAACGCGG
CCTTTTTACGGTTCCTGGCCTTTTGCTGGCCTTTTGCTCACATGTTCTTTCCTGCGTTATCCCCTGATTC
TGTGGATAACCGTATTACCGCCTTTGAGTGAGCTGATACCGCTCGCCGCAGCCGAACGACCGAGCGCAGC
GAGTCAGTGAGCGAGGAAGCGGAAGAGCGCCCAATACGCAAACCGCCTCTCCCCGCGCGTTGGCCGATTC
ATTAATGCAGCTGGCACGACAGGTTTCCCGACTGGAAAGCGGGCAGTGAGCGCAACGCAATTAATGTGAG
TTAGCTCACTCATTAGGCACCCCAGGCTTTACACTTTATGCTTCCGGCTCGTATGTTGTGTGGAATTGTG
AGCGGATAACAATTTCACACAGGAAACAGCTATGACCATGATTACGCCAAGCTCTAGCTAGAGGTCGACC
AATTCTCATGTTTGACAGCTTATCATCGCAGATCCGGGCAACGTTGTTGCCATTGCTGCAGGCGCAGAAC
TGGTAGGTATGGAAGATCTATACATTGAATCAATATTGGCAATTAGCCATATTAGTCATTGGTTATATAG
CATAAATCAATATTGGCTATTGGCCATTGCATACGTTGTATCTATATCATAATATGTACATTTATATTGG
CTCATGTCCAATATGACCGCCATGTTGACATTGATTATTGACTAGTTATTAATAGTAATCAATTACGGGG
TCATTAGTTCATAGCCCATATATGGAGTTCCGCGTTACATAACTTACGGTAAATGGCCCGCCTGGCTGAC
CGCCCAACGACCCCCGCCCATTGACGTCAATAATGACGTATGTTCCCATAGTAACGCCAATAGGGACTTT
CCATTGACGTCAATGGGTGGAGTATTTACGGTAAACTGCCCACTTGGCAGTACATCAAGTGTATCATATG
CCAAGTCCGCCCCCTATTGACGTCAATGACGGTAAATGGCCCGCCTGGCATTATGCCCAGTACATGACCT
TACGGGACTTTCCTACTTGGCAGTACATCTACGTATTAGTCATCGCTATTACCATGGTGATGCGGTTTTG
GCAGTACACCAATGGGCGTGGATAGCGGTTTGACTCACGGGGATTTCCAAGTCTCCACCCCATTGACGTC
AATGGGAGTTTGTTTTGGCACCAAAATCAACGGGACTTTCCAAAATGTCGTAATAACCCCGCCCCGTTGA
CGCAAATGGGCGGTAGGCGTGTACGGTGGGAGGTCTATATAAGCAGAGCTCGTTTAGTGAACCGTCAGAT
CCTCACTCTCTTCCGCATCGCTGTCTGCGAGGGCCAGCTGTTGGGCTCGCGGTTGAGGACAAACTCTTCG
CGGTCTTTCCAGTACTCTTGGATCGGAAACCCGTCGGCCTCCGAACGGTACTCCGCCACCGAGGGACCTG
AGCGAGTCCGCATCGACCGGATCGGAAAACCTCTCGAGAAAGGCGTCTAACCAGTCACAGTCGCAAGGTA
GGCTGAGCACCGTGGCGGGCGGCAGCGGGTGGCGGTCGGGGTTGTTTCTGGCGGAGGTGCTGCTGATGAT
GTAATTAAAGTAGGCGGTCTTGAGACGGCGGATGGTCGAGGTGAGGTGTGGCAGGCTTGAGATCCAGCTG
TTGGGGTGAGTACTCCCTCTCAAAAGCGGGCATTACTTCTGCGCTAAGATTGTCAGTTTCCAAAAACGAG
GAGGATTTGATATTCACCTGGCCCGATCTGGCCATACACTTGAGTGACAATGACATCCACTTTGCCTTTC
TCTCCACAGGTGTCCACTCCCAGGTCCAAGTTTAAACTGCGGCCGCCACCATGGCCGTGTTTCTGCAGCT
GCTGCCCCTGCTGCTGTCCAGAGCCCAGGGCAATCCTGGCGCTAGCCTGGATGGCAGACCCGGCGACAGA
GTGAACCTGAGCTGTGGCGGCGTGAGCCACCCCATTAGATGGGTCTGGGCCCCCAGCTTCCCTGCCTGCA
AGGGCCTGAGCAAGGGCAGACGGCCTATCCTGTGGGCCAGCAGCAGCGGCACACCTACCGTGCCCCCCCT
GCAGCCTTTCGTGGGCCGGCTGAGAAGCCTGGACAGCGGCATCAGACGGCTGGAACTGCTGCTGAGTGCT
GGCGATAGCGGCACCTTCTTTTGCAAGGGCCGGCACGAGGACGAGAGCAGAACCGTGCTGCACGTGCTGG
GCGACAGAACCTACTGCAAGGCCCCTGGCCCTACACACGGCAGCGTGTATCCTGGCGCGCC
