>Addgene plasmid #51644 | G6B-bio-His | addgene partial sequence | sequence record 93978 | pMT2-F 5'-TTGCCTTTCTCTCCACAGGT-3'
GCGGCCGCCACCATGGCCGTGTTTCTGCAGCTGCTGCCCCTGCTGCTGTCCAGAGCCCAGGGCAATCCTG
GCGCTAGCCTGGATGGCAGACCCGGCGACAGAGTGAACCTGAGCTGTGGCGGCGTGAGCCACCCCATTAG
ATGGGTCTGGGCCCCCAGCTTCCCTGCCTGCAAGGGCCTGAGCAAGGGCAGACGGCCTATCCTGTGGGCC
AGCAGCAGCGGCACACCTACCGTGCCCCCCCTGCAGCCTTTCGTGGGCCGGCTGAGAAGCCTGGACAGCG
GCATCAGACGGCTGGAACTGCTGCTGAGTGCTGGCGATAGCGGCACCTTCTTTTGCAAGGGCCGGCACGA
GGACGAGAGCAGAACCGTGCTGCACGTGCTGGGCGACAGAACCTACTGCAAGGCCCCTGGCCCTACACAC
GGCAGCGTGTATCCTGGCGCGCCGTCGACCTCCATCACGGCCTATAAGAGTGAGGGGGAGTCAGCGGAGT
TCTCCTTCCCACTCAACCTTGGAGAGGAAAGCCTGCAGGGAGAGTTGAGATGGAAGGCAGAGAAGGCTCC
TTCTTCCCAGTCCTGGATCACCTTCTCCCTAAAGAACCAAAAGGTGTCTGTGCAGAAGTCTACTAGCAAC
CCCAAGTTCCAGCTGTCCGAAACGCTCCCACTCACCCTTCAGATACCCCAGGTCTCCCTTCAGTTTGCTG
GTTCTGGCAACCTGACCCTGACTCTGGACAGAGGGATACTGTATCAGGAAGTGAACCTGGTGGTGATGAA
AGTGACTCAGCCCGACAGCAACACTTTGACCTGTGAGGTGATGGGACCCACCTCACCCAAGATGAGACTG
ATCTTGAAGCAGGAGAATCAGGA
