>Addgene plasmid #51644 | G6B-bio-His | addgene partial sequence | sequence record 94257 | rb_glob_PA_term-R 5'-CCCATATGTCCTTCCGAGTG-3'
ATAAATTTCCTTTATTAGCCAGAGGTCGAGGTCGGGGGATCCTTAATTAATCACGTGTCTAGACTCAATG
GTGGTGATGGTGGTGGGGGCCCAGAGGGGCCAGAGGAGGCAGGTTCCTGTCCCTGTGGTTCCACAGCATC
TTCTGGGCGTCCAGGATGTGGTGCAGGCTGCCGGAATTCAACCCTTTGGATAAAACCTGGATCTTGGAGT
CCATCTTGACCTCTTCACCTTCACTCAGTAGACATTGCCACACCCCTGCTTCAGGGGCCTGCACTTGAAT
CACTTTCTCCTGCCTGGAGACCCTGGCCTCCTGATTCTCCTGCTTCAAGATCAGTCTCATCTTGGGTGAG
GTGGGTCCCATCACCTCACAGGTCAAAGTGTTGCTGTCGGGCTGAGTCACTTTCATCACCACCAGGTTCA
CTTCCTGATACAGTATCCCTCTGTCCAGAGTCAGGGTCAGGTTGCCAGAACCAGCAAACTGAAGGGAGAC
CTGGGGTATCTGAAGGGTGAGTGGGAGCGTTTCGGACAGCTGGAACTTGGGGTTGCTAGTAGACTTCTGC
ACAGACACCTTTTGGTTCTTTAGGGAGAAGGTGATCCAGGACTGGGAAGAAGGAGCCTTCTCTGCCTTCC
ATCTCAACTCTCCCTGCAGGCTTTCCTCTCCAAGGTTGAGTGGGAAGGAGAACTCCGCTGACTCCCCCTC
ACTCTTATAGGCCGTGATGGAGGTCGACGGCGCGCCAGGATACACGCTGCCGTGTGTAGGGCCAGGGGCC
TTGCAGTAGGTTCTGTCGCCCAGCACGTGCAGCACGGTTCTGCTCTCGTCCTCGTGCCGGCCCTTGCAA
